>Addgene plasmid #65991 | J23103_GB | depositor full sequence | sequence record 114060 | J23103_GB sequence 2143 bps
TGCCCTGATAGCTAGCTCAGTCCTAGGGATTATGCTAGCTACTAGAGACCTACTAGTAGCGGCCGCTGCA
GGCTTCCTCGCTCACTGACTCGCTGCGCTCGGTCGTTCGGCTGCGGCGAGCGGTATCAGCTCACTCAAAG
GCGGTAATACGGTTATCCACAGAATCAGGGGATAACGCAGGAAAGAACATGTGAGCAAAAGGCCAGCAAA
AGGCCAGGAACCGTAAAAAGGCCGCGTTGCTGGCGTTTTTCCACAGGCTCCGCCCCCCTGACGAGCATCA
CAAAAATCGACGCTCAAGTCAGAGGTGGCGAAACCCGACAGGACTATAAAGATACCAGGCGTTTCCCCCT
GGAAGCTCCCTCGTGCGCTCTCCTGTTCCGACCCTGCCGCTTACCGGATACCTGTCCGCCTTTCTCCCTT
CGGGAAGCGTGGCGCTTTCTCATAGCTCACGCTGTAGGTATCTCAGTTCGGTGTAGGTCGTTCGCTCCAA
GCTGGGCTGTGTGCACGAACCCCCCGTTCAGCCCGACCGCTGCGCCTTATCCGGTAACTATCGTCTTGAG
TCCAACCCGGTAAGACACGACTTATCGCCACTGGCAGCAGCCACTGGTAACAGGATTAGCAGAGCGAGGT
ATGTAGGCGGTGCTACAGAGTTCTTGAAGTGGTGGCCTAACTACGGCTACACTAGAAGAACAGTATTTGG
TATCTGCGCTCTGCTGAAGCCAGTTACCTTCGGAAAAAGAGTTGGTAGCTCTTGATCCGGCAAACAAACC
ACCGCTGGTAGCGGTGGTTTTTTTGTTTGCAAGCAGCAGATTACGCGCAGAAAAAAAGGATCTCAAGAAG
ATCCTTTGATCTTTTCTACGGGGTCTGACGCTCAGTGGAACGAAAACTCACGTTAAGGGATTTTGGTCAT
GAGATTATCAAAAAGGATCTTCACCTAGATCCTTTTAAATTAAAAATGAAGTTTTAAATCAATCTAAAGT
ATATATGAGTAAACTTGGTCTGACAGTTACCAATGCTTAATCAGTGAGGCACCTATCTCAGCGATCTGTC
TATTTCGTTCATCCATAGTTGCCTGACTCCCCGTCGTGTAGATAACTACGATACGGGAGGGCTTACCATC
TGGCCCCAGTGCTGCAATGATACCGCGCGACCCACGCTCACCGGCTCCAGATTTATCAGCAATAAACCAG
CCAGCCGGAAGGGCCGAGCGCAGAAGTGGTCCTGCAACTTTATCCGCCTCCATCCAGTCTATTAATTGTT
GCCGGGAAGCTAGAGTAAGTAGTTCGCCAGTTAATAGTTTGCGCAACGTTGTTGCCATTGCTACAGGCAT
CGTGGTGTCACGCTCGTCGTTTGGTATGGCTTCATTCAGCTCCGGTTCCCAACGATCAAGGCGAGTTACA
TGATCCCCCATGTTGTGCAAAAAAGCGGTTAGCTCCTTCGGTCCTCCGATCGTTGTCAGAAGTAAGTTGG
CCGCAGTGTTATCACTCATGGTTATGGCAGCACTGCATAATTCTCTTACTGTCATGCCATCCGTAAGATG
CTTTTCTGTGACTGGTGAGTACTCAACCAAGTCATTCTGAGAATAGTGTATGCGGCGACCGAGTTGCTCT
TGCCCGGCGTCAATACGGGATAATACCGCGCCACATAGCAGAACTTTAAAAGTGCTCATCATTGGAAAAC
GTTCTTCGGGGCGAAAACTCTCAAGGATCTTACCGCTGTTGAGATCCAGTTCGATGTAACCCACTCGTGC
ACCCAACTGATCTTCAGCATCTTTTACTTTCACCAGCGTTTCTGGGTGAGCAAAAACAGGAAGGCAAAAT
GCCGCAAAAAAGGGAATAAGGGCGACACGGAAATGTTGAATACTCATACTCTTCCTTTTTCAATATTATT
GAAGCATTTATCAGGGTTATTGTCTCATGAGCGGATACATATTTGAATGTATTTAGAAAAATAAACAAAT
AGGGGTTCCGCGCACATTTCCCCGAAAAGTGCCACCTGACGTCTAAGAAACCATTATTATCATGACATTA
ACCTATAAAAATAGGCGTATCACGAGGCAGAATTTCAGATAAAAAAAATCCTTAGCTTTCGCTAAGGATG
ATTTCTGGAATTCGCGGCCGCTTCTAGAGACTAGTGGGTCTCA
Features (pLannotate 1.2.2; 7 found; start..end, strand, type, name):
     10..27      +  promoter       J23119(SpeI) promoter (fragment): bacterial promoter (Registry of Standard Biological Parts BBa J23119) modified to end with an SpeI site
     51..71      +  misc_feature   BioBrick suffix: universal suffix for all parts
    248..836     -  rep_origin     ori: high-copy-number ColE1/pMB1/pBR322/pUC origin of replication
   1007..1867    -  CDS            AmpR: β-lactamase; bla; confers resistance to ampicillin, carbenicillin, and related antibiotics
   1868..1972    -  promoter       AmpR promoter: bla
   2062..2105    -  terminator     bacterial terminator: putative bacterial transcription terminator
   2108..2129    +  misc_feature   BioBrick prefix: BioBrick prefix for parts that do not start with "ATG"
