[The description below was written by a language model from this plasmid's Addgene catalogue record and pLannotate feature annotations shown in this document.]
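Description:
J23103_GB is a basic (level 0) promoter part from the CIDAR MoClo library, a Golden Gate-style modular cloning toolkit for building genetic circuits in E. coli. It is a small synthetic-biology plasmid of 2,143 bp built on the DVA destination vector backbone. The backbone carries a high-copy ColE1/pUC-type origin of replication and a β-lactamase gene with its native bla promoter, so the plasmid is maintained in E. coli under ampicillin selection. The catalogue entry itself lists copy number as unknown. BioBrick prefix and suffix sequences flank the part position, and a putative bacterial transcription terminator lies just upstream of the prefix, which would help insulate the part from read-through from the backbone.

The payload is J23103, a synthetic constitutive promoter from the Anderson series, described in the record as low strength. The automated annotation labels the short promoter region as a fragment of J23119, the consensus member of the same family. This most likely reflects the close sequence similarity among Anderson promoters rather than a different insert. The "G:J23103:B" notation indicates that the promoter is flanked by the G and B fusion sites of the MoClo standard. These fusion sites are the overhangs that dictate where the part can join during Type IIS restriction–ligation assembly, although the sites and the enzyme recognition sequences are not annotated in the feature table. The plasmid contains no coding sequence, reporter or tag besides the resistance marker. It is intended as a source of a weak constitutive promoter for combinatorial assembly with ribosome binding site, coding sequence and terminator parts into transcription units, allowing expression levels to be tuned in multi-gene devices.
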