Addgene plasmid #65991: J23103_GB
Purpose: MoClo Basic Part: Constitutive promoter - Anderson series - low strength [G:J23103:B]
Depositing lab: Douglas Densmore. Depositing organization: Boston University Main Campus. Publication: CIDAR MoClo: Improved MoClo Assembly Standard and New E. coli Part Library Enable Rapid Combinatorial Design for Synthetic and Traditional Biology. Iverson SV, Haddock TL, Beal J, Densmore DM. ACS Synth Biol. 2016 Jan 15;5(1):99-103. doi: 10.1021/acssynbio.5b00124. Epub 2015 Nov 4. PubMed 26479688.
Backbone
  Vector backbone: DVA
  Vector type: Synthetic Biology
Growth in bacteria
  Bacterial resistance: Ampicillin, 100 μg/mL
  Growth temperature: 37°C
  Growth strain: DH5alpha
  Copy number: Unknown
Gene/Insert
  Gene/Insert name: Constitutive promoter (alt name: Basic Part - Promoter)
  Species: Synthetic
  Cloning method: Unknown
Terms and licenses: Academic/Nonprofit Terms; Industry Terms: Not Available to Industry
How to cite: J23103_GB was a gift from Douglas Densmore (Addgene plasmid # 65991 ; http://n2t.net/addgene:65991 ; RRID:Addgene_65991)
