>Addgene plasmid #65991 | J23103_GB | addgene partial sequence | sequence record 114059 | MoCloR 5'-gccacctgacgtctaagaaacc-3'
ATAGGCGTATCACGAGGCAGAATTTCAGATAAAAAAAATCCTTAGCTTTCGCTAAGGATGATTTCTGGAA
TTCGCGGCCGCTTCTAGAGACTAGTGGGTCTCATGCCCTGATAGCTAGCTCAGTCCTAGGGATTATGCTA
GCTACTAGAGACCTACTAGTAGCGGCCGCTGCAGGCTTCCTCGCTCACTGACTCGCTGCGCTCGGTCGTT
CGGCTGCGGCGAGCGGTATCAGCTCACTCAAAGGCGGTAATACGGTTATCCACAGAATCAGGGGATAACG
CAGGAAAGAACATGTGAGCAAAAGGCCAGCAAAAGGCCAGGAACCGTAAAAAGGCCGCGTTGCTGGCGTT
TTTCCACAGGCTCCGCCCCCCTGACGAGCATCACAAAAATCGACGCTCAAGTCAGAGGTGGCGAAACCCG
ACAGGACTATAAAGATACCAGGCGTTTCCCCCTGGAAGCTCCCTCGTGCGCTCTCCTGTTCCGACCCTGC
CGCTTACCGGATACCTGTCCGCCTTTCTCCCTTCGGGAAGCGTGGCGCTTTCTCATAGCTCACGCTGTAG
GTATCTCAGTTCGGTGTAGGTCGTTCGCTCCAAGCTGGGCTGTGTGCACGAACCCCCCGTTCAGCCCGAC
CGCTGCGCCTTATCCGGTAACTATCGTCTTGAGTCCAACCCGGTAAGACACGACTTATCGCCACTGGCAG
CAGCCACTGGTAACAGGATTAGCAGAGCGAGGTATGTAGGCGGTGCTACAGAGTTCTTGAAGTGGTGGCC
TAACTACGGCTACACTAGAAGAACAGTATTTGGTATCTGCGCTCTGCTGAAGCCAGTTACCTTCGGAA
